>Addgene plasmid #62144 | pMuLE ENTR SV40 eGFP L5-L2 | depositor full sequence | sequence record 101428 | Full Sequence
TCGAGCATGCATCTAGATTACTACCCAGCTTTCTTGTACAAAGTTGGCATTATAAGAAAGCATTGCTTAT
CAATTTGTTGCAACGAACAGGTCACTATCAGTCAAAATAAAATCATTATTTGCCATCCAGCTGCAGGGCG
GCCGCGATATCCCCTATAGTGAGTCGTATTACATGGTCATAGCTGTTTCCTGGCAGCTCTGGCCCGTGTC
TCAAAATCTCTGATGTTACATTGCACAAGATAAAAATATATCATCATGAACAATAAAACTGTCTGCTTAC
ATAAACAGTAATACAAGGGGTGTTATGAGCCATATTCAACGGGAAACGTCGAGGCCGCGATTAAATTCCA
ACATGGATGCTGATTTATATGGGTATAAATGGGCTCGCGATAATGTCGGGCAATCAGGTGCGACAATCTA
TCGCTTGTATGGGAAGCCCGATGCGCCAGAGTTGTTTCTGAAACATGGCAAAGGTAGCGTTGCCAATGAT
GTTACAGATGAGATGGTCAGACTAAACTGGCTGACGGAATTTATGCCTCTTCCGACCATCAAGCATTTTA
TCCGTACTCCTGATGATGCATGGTTACTCACCACTGCGATCCCCGGAAAAACAGCATTCCAGGTATTAGA
AGAATATCCTGATTCAGGTGAAAATATTGTTGATGCGCTGGCAGTGTTCCTGCGCCGGTTGCATTCGATT
CCTGTTTGTAATTGTCCTTTTAACAGCGATCGCGTATTTCGTCTCGCTCAGGCGCAATCACGAATGAATA
ACGGTTTGGTTGATGCGAGTGATTTTGATGACGAGCGTAATGGCTGGCCTGTTGAACAAGTCTGGAAAGA
AATGCATAAACTTTTGCCATTCTCACCGGATTCAGTCGTCACTCATGGTGATTTCTCACTTGATAACCTT
ATTTTTGACGAGGGGAAATTAATAGGTTGTATTGATGTTGGACGAGTCGGAATCGCAGACCGATACCAGG
ATCTTGCCATCCTATGGAACTGCCTCGGTGAGTTTTCTCCTTCATTACAGAAACGGCTTTTTCAAAAATA
TGGTATTGATAATCCTGATATGAATAAATTGCAGTTTCATTTGATGCTCGATGAGTTTTTCTAATCAGAA
TTGGTTAATTGGTTGTAACACTGGCAGAGCATTACGCTGACTTGACGGGACGGCGCAAGCTCATGACCAA
AATCCCTTAACGTGAGTTACGCGTCGTTCCACTGAGCGTCAGACCCCGTAGAAAAGATCAAAGGATCTTC
TTGAGATCCTTTTTTTCTGCGCGTAATCTGCTGCTTGCAAACAAAAAAACCACCGCTACCAGCGGTGGTT
TGTTTGCCGGATCAAGAGCTACCAACTCTTTTTCCGAAGGTAACTGGCTTCAGCAGAGCGCAGATACCAA
ATACTGTTCTTCTAGTGTAGCCGTAGTTAGGCCACCACTTCAAGAACTCTGTAGCACCGCCTACATACCT
CGCTCTGCTAATCCTGTTACCAGTGGCTGCTGCCAGTGGCGATAAGTCGTGTCTTACCGGGTTGGACTCA
AGACGATAGTTACCGGATAAGGCGCAGCGGTCGGGCTGAACGGGGGGTTCGTGCACACAGCCCAGCTTGG
AGCGAACGACCTACACCGAACTGAGATACCTACAGCGTGAGCTATGAGAAAGCGCCACGCTTCCCGAAGG
GAGAAAGGCGGACAGGTATCCGGTAAGCGGCAGGGTCGGAACAGGAGAGCGCACGAGGGAGCTTCCAGGG
GGAAACGCCTGGTATCTTTATAGTCCTGTCGGGTTTCGCCACCTCTGACTTGAGCGTCGATTTTTGTGAT
GCTCGTCAGGGGGGCGGAGCCTATGGAAAAACGCCAGCAACGCGGCCTTTTTACGGTTCCTGGCCTTTTG
CTGGCCTTTTGCTCACATGTTCTTTCCTGCGTTATCCCCTGATTCTGTGGATAACCGTATTACCGCCTTT
GAGTGAGCTGATACCGCTCGCCGCAGCCGAACGACCGAGCGCAGCGAGTCAGTGAGCGAGGAAGCGGAAG
AGCGCCCAATACGCAAACCGCCTCTCCCCGCGCGTTGGCCGATTCATTAATGCAGCTGGCACGACAGGTT
TCCCGACTGGAAAGCGGGCAGTGAGCGCAACGCAATTAATACGCGTACCGCTAGCCAGGAAGAGTTTGTA
GAAACGCAAAAAGGCCATCCGTCAGGATGGCCTTCTGCTTAGTTTGATGCCTGGCAGTTTATGGCGGGCG
TCCTGCCCGCCACCCTCCGGGCCGTTGCTTCACAACGTTCAAATCCGCTCCCGGCGGATTTGTCCTACTC
AGGAGAGCGTTCACCGACAAACAACAGATAAAACGAAAGGCCCAGTCTTCCGACTGAGCCTTTCGTTTTA
TTTGATGCCTGGCAGTTCCCTACTCTCGCGTTAACGCTAGCATGGATGTTTTCCCAGTCACGACGTTGTA
AAACGACGGCCAGTCTTAAGCTCGGGCCCCAAATAATGATTTTATTTTGACTGATAGTGACCTGTTCGTT
GCAACAAATTGATGAGCAATGCTTTTTTATAATGCCAACTTTGTATACAAAAGTTGCTGTGGAATGTGTG
TCAGTTAGGGTGTGGAAAGTCCCCAGGCTCCCCAGCAGGCAGAAGTATGCAAAGCATGCATCTCAATTAG
TCAGCAACCAGGTGTGGAAAGTCCCCAGGCTCCCCAGCAGGCAGAAGTATGCAAAGCATGCATCTCAATT
AGTCAGCAACCATAGTCCCGCCCCTAACTCCGCCCATCCCGCCCCTAACTCCGCCCAGTTCCGCCCATTC
TCCGCCCCATGGCTGACTAATTTTTTTTATTTATGCAGAGGCCGAGGCCGCCTCGGCCTCTGAGCTATTC
CAGAAGTAGTGAGGAGGCTTTTTTGGAGGCCTAGGCTTTTGCAAAAAGCTTGGTACCGAGCTCGGATCCT
AAAGCCACCATGGTGAGCAAGGGCGAGGAGCTGTTCACCGGGGTGGTGCCCATCCTGGTCGAGCTGGACG
GCGACGTAAACGGCCACAAGTTCAGCGTGTCCGGCGAGGGCGAGGGCGATGCCACCTACGGCAAGCTGAC
CCTGAAGTTCATCTGCACCACCGGCAAGCTGCCCGTGCCCTGGCCCACCCTCGTGACCACCCTGACCTAC
GGCGTGCAGTGCTTCAGCCGCTACCCCGACCACATGAAGCAGCACGACTTCTTCAAGTCCGCCATGCCCG
AAGGCTACGTCCAGGAGCGCACCATCTTCTTCAAGGACGACGGCAACTACAAGACCCGCGCCGAGGTGAA
GTTCGAGGGCGACACCCTGGTGAACCGCATCGAGCTGAAGGGCATCGACTTCAAGGAGGACGGCAACATC
CTGGGGCACAAGCTGGAGTACAACTACAACAGCCACAACGTCTATATCATGGCCGACAAGCAGAAGAACG
GCATCAAGGTGAACTTCAAGATCCGCCACAACATCGAGGACGGCAGCGTGCAGCTCGCCGACCACTACCA
GCAGAACACCCCCATCGGCGACGGCCCCGTGCTGCTGCCCGACAACCACTACCTGAGCACCCAGTCCGCC
CTGAGCAAAGACCCCAACGAGAAGCGCGATCACATGGTCCTGCTGGAGTTCGTGACCGCCGCCGGGATCA
CTCTCGGCATGGACGAGCTGTACAAGTAAAGCGGCCGCGACTCTAGAGC
Features (pLannotate 1.2.2; 11 found; start..end, strand, type, name):
     23..122     -  protein_bind   attL2: mutant version of attL; recombination site for the Gateway® LR reaction LR Clonase™
    153..171     -  promoter       T7 promoter: promoter for bacteriophage T7 RNA polymerase
    305..1114    +  CDS            KanR: aminoglycoside phosphotransferase; aph(3')-Ia; confers resistance to kanamycin in bacteria or G418 (Geneticin®) in eukaryotes
   1261..1849    +  rep_origin     ori: high-copy-number ColE1/pMB1/pBR322/pUC origin of replication
   2032..2124    +  CDS            lacI (fragment): lac repressor; lacI; The lac repressor binds to the lac operator to inhibit transcription in E. coli. This inhibition can be relieved by adding lactose or isopropyl-β-D-thiogalactopyranoside (IPTG).
   2179..2206    -  terminator     rrnB T2 terminator: transcription terminator T2 from the E. coli rrnB gene
   2338..2381    +  terminator     rrnB T1 terminator: Escherichia coli rrnB; transcription terminator T1 from the E. coli rrnB gene
   2428..2464    -  CDS            lacZα (fragment): LacZα fragment of β-galactosidase; lacZ fragment
   2481..2576    +  protein_bind   attL5: mutant version of attL; recombination site for the Gateway® LR reaction LR Clonase™
   2586..2915    +  promoter       SV40 promoter: SV40 enhancer and early promoter
   2950..3669    +  CDS            EGFP: the original enhanced GFP (Yang et al., 1996) mammalian codon-optimized
