[The description below was written by a language model from this plasmid's Addgene catalogue record and pLannotate feature annotations shown in this document.]
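Description:
pMuLE ENTR SV40 eGFP L5-L2 is a small (about 3.7 kb) Gateway entry plasmid from the MuLE (Multiple Lentiviral Expression) toolkit, a modular system for assembling several expression units into a single lentiviral vector by MultiSite Gateway recombination. It is not itself a lentiviral vector: the feature table shows no LTRs, packaging signal or other viral elements, and the catalogue entry lists no named backbone. The plasmid is maintained in E. coli through a high-copy ColE1/pUC-type origin and selected with kanamycin via the aph(3')-Ia KanR gene. Other annotated elements are typical entry-vector scaffolding: rrnB T1 and T2 terminators upstream of the cassette, which insulate it from read-through transcription in bacteria, a T7 promoter just outside attL2, and short lacI and lacZα fragments that appear to be non-functional remnants.

The payload is a compact reporter module bounded by attL5 and attL2 sites. Within these sites, the SV40 enhancer/early promoter drives the mammalian codon-optimised EGFP coding sequence. No polyadenylation signal is annotated between EGFP and attL2, so transcript termination presumably depends on the destination vector, although the record does not say so. The attL5 and attL2 sites set the position and orientation of the module in an LR Clonase reaction. The module is combined with other entry clones carrying complementary att sites, occupying the slot that ends at attL2, so that the elements are joined in a fixed order in a destination vector. In the MuLE system, the construct is used to add a constitutively expressed green fluorescent marker to multi-element lentiviral constructs, so that transduced mammalian cells can be identified, tracked or sorted alongside the other genetic elements being delivered.
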