Addgene plasmid #62144: pMuLE ENTR SV40 eGFP L5-L2
Purpose: MuLE (Multiple Lentiviral Expression) Entry vector containing a SV40 promoter and EGFP module. Compatible with MultiSite Gateway cloning
Depositing lab: Ian Frew. Depositing organization: University of Zurich. Publication: A versatile modular vector system for rapid combinatorial mammalian genetics. Albers J, Danzer C, Rechsteiner M, Lehmann H, Brandt LP, Hejhal T, Catalano A, Busenhart P, Goncalves AF, Brandt S, Bode PK, Bode-Lesniewska B, Wild PJ, Frew IJ. J Clin Invest. 2015 Mar 9. pii: 79743. doi: 10.1172/JCI79743. PubMed 25751063.
Backbone
  Vector backbone: N/A
  Vector type: Mammalian Expression ; MuLE Gateway Entry Vector
Growth in bacteria
  Bacterial resistance: Kanamycin, 50 μg/mL
  Growth temperature: 37°C
  Growth strain: DH5alpha
  Copy number: High Copy
Gene/Insert
  Gene/Insert name: eGFP
  Species: Synthetic
  Promoter: SV40
  Cloning method: Gateway Cloning
  Sequencing primers: 5′ M13-fwd; 3′ M13-rev
Terms and licenses: Academic/Nonprofit Terms; Industry Terms: Not Available to Industry
How to cite: pMuLE ENTR SV40 eGFP L5-L2 was a gift from Ian Frew (Addgene plasmid # 62144 ; http://n2t.net/addgene:62144 ; RRID:Addgene_62144)
