>Addgene plasmid #62144 | pMuLE ENTR SV40 eGFP L5-L2 | addgene partial sequence | sequence record 103576 | M13-F20 5'-TGTAAAACGACGGCCAGT-3'
GACTGATAGTGACCTGTTCGTTGCAACAAATTGATGAGCAATGCTTTTTTATAATGCCAACTTTGTATAC
AAAAGTTGCTGTGGAATGTGTGTCAGTTAGGGTGTGGAAAGTCCCCAGGCTCCCCAGCAGGCAGAAGTAT
GCAAAGCATGCATCTCAATTAGTCAGCAACCAGGTGTGGAAAGTCCCCAGGCTCCCCAGCAGGCAGAAGT
ATGCAAAGCATGCATCTCAATTAGTCAGCAACCATAGTCCCGCCCCTAACTCCGCCCATCCCGCCCCTAA
CTCCGCCCAGTTCCGCCCATTCTCCGCCCCATGGCTGACTAATTTTTTTTATTTATGCAGAGGCCGAGGC
CGCCTCGGCCTCTGAGCTATTCCAGAAGTAGTGAGGAGGCTTTTTTGGAGGCCTAGGCTTTTGCAAAAAG
CTTGGTACCGAGCTCGGATCCTAAAGCCACCATGGTGAGCAAGGGCGAGGAGCTGTTCACCGGGGTGGTG
CCCATCCTGGTCGAGCTGGACGGCGACGTAAACGGCCACAAGTTCAGCGTGTCCGGCGAGGGCGAGGGCG
ATGCCACCTACGGCAAGCTGACCCTGAAGTTCATCTGCACCACCGGCAAGCTGCCCGTGCCCTGGCCCAC
CCTCGTGACCACCCTGACCTACGGCGTGCAGTGCTTCAGCCGCTACCCCGACCACATGAAGCAGCACGAC
TTCTTCAAGTCCGCCATG
