>Addgene plasmid #62144 | pMuLE ENTR SV40 eGFP L5-L2 | addgene partial sequence | sequence record 103577 | M13-Rev 5'-CAGGAAACAGCTATGACC-3'
TGCAGCTGGATGGCAAATAATGATTTTATTTTGACTGATAGTGACCTGTTCGTTGCAACAAATTGATAAG
CAATGCTTTCTTATAATGCCAACTTTGTACAAGAAAGCTGGGTAGTAATCTAGATGCATGCTCGAGCTCT
AGAGTCGCGGCCGCTTTACTTGTACAGCTCGTCCATGCCGAGAGTGATCCCGGCGGCGGTCACGAACTCC
AGCAGGACCATGTGATCGCGCTTCTCGTTGGGGTCTTTGCTCAGGGCGGACTGGGTGCTCAGGTAGTGGT
TGTCGGGCAGCAGCACGGGGCCGTCGCCGATGGGGGTGTTCTGCTGGTAGTGGTCGGCGAGCTGCACGCT
GCCGTCCTCGATGTTGTGGCGGATCTTGAAGTTCACCTTGATGCCGTTCTTCTGCTTGTCGGCCATGATA
TAGACGTTGTGGCTGTTGTAGTTGTACTCCAGCTTGTGCCCCAGGATGTTGCCGTCCTCCTTGAAGTCGA
TGCCCTTCAGCTCGATGCGGTTCACCAGGGTGTCGCCCTCGAACTTCACCTCGGCGCGGGTCTTGTAGTT
GCCGTCGTCCTTGAAGAAGATGGTGCGCTCCTGGACGTAGCCTTCGGGCATGGCGGACTTGAAGAAGTCG
TGCTGCTTCATGTGGTCGGGGTAGCGGCTGAAGCACTGCACGCCGTAGGTCA
